>Addgene plasmid #23499 | pDONR223-MAP3K15 | depositor partial sequence | sequence record 10826 | Author sequence, M13pUC-fwd
CTGATAGTGACCTGTTCGTTGCAACAAATTGATGAGCAATGCTTTTTTATAATGCCAACTTTGTACAAAA
AAGTTGGCACCATGGCATGTCTCACCCACAGAAATGAAACAGATGCACGAATGGAATTTTACAGCCTCTT
CCATAAAGGGAATAAGCCTATCAAAGTTTGATGAAAGGTGTTGTTTTCTTTATGTCCATGATAATTCTGA
TGACTTTCAAATCTACTTTTCCACCGAAGAGCAGTGCAGTAGATTTTTCTCTTTGGTCAAAGAGATGATA
ACCAATACAGCAGGCAGTACGGTGGAGCTGGAGGGAGAGACCGATGGAGACACCTTGGAGTATGAGTATG
ACCATGATGCAAATGGTGAGAGAGTTGTCTTGGGGAAAGGCACGTATGGGATTGTGTATGCTGGCCGAGA
TCTGAGCAATCAAGTGCGAATAGCCATCAAAGAAATCCCGGAGAGAGATAGCAGGTATTCTCAGCCTCTG
CACGAGGAGATAGCCCTGCACAAGTACCTTAAGCACCGCAATATCGTTCAGTACCTGGGCTCTGTTTCAG
AGAACGGCTACATTAAGATATTTATGGAGCAGGTGCCTGGAGGAAGCCTTTCTGCTCTTCTGCGATCCAA
ATGGGGGCCGATGAAGGAACCGACAATCAAGTTTTACACCAAACAGATCCTGGAGGGCCTTAAGTATCTT
CATGAAAACCAGATCGTGCACAGAGACATAAAGGGCGATAATGTTCTGGTGAACACCTACAGCGGAGTGG
TG
