>Addgene plasmid #23499 | pDONR223-MAP3K15 | addgene partial sequence | sequence record 29310 | 23499 with M13pUC-fwd
TAATGATTTTATTTTGACTGATAGTGACCTGTTCGTTGCAACAAATTGATGAGCAATGCTTTTTTATAAT
GCCAACTTTGTACAAAAAAGTTGGCACCATGGCATGTCTCACCCACAGAAATGAAACAGATGCACGAATG
GAATTTTACAGCCTCTTCCATAAAGGGAATAAGCCTATCAAAGTTTGATGAAAGGTGTTGTTTTCTTTAT
GTCCATGATAATTCTGATGACTTTCAAATCTACTTTTCCACCGAAGAGCAGTGCAGTAGATTTTTCTCTT
TGGTCAAAGAGATGATAACCAATACAGCAGGCAGTACGGTGGAGCTGGAGGGAGAGACCGATGGAGACAC
CTTGGAGTATGAGTATGACCATGATGCAAATGGTGAGAGAGTTGTCTTGGGGAAAGGCACGTATGGGATT
GTGTATGCTGGCCGAGATCTGAGCAATCAAGTGCGAATAGCCATCAAAGAAATCCCGGAGAGAGATAGCA
GGTATTCTCAGCCTCTGCACGAGGAGATAGCCCTGCACAAGTACCTTAAGCACCGCAATATCGTTCAGTA
CCTGGGCTCTGTTTCAGAGAAC
