>Addgene plasmid #23499 | pDONR223-MAP3K15 | depositor partial sequence | sequence record 46921 | Author sequence, M13-rev
CGGGGAAAGGCTGGATGGCAATAATGATTTTATTTTGACTGATAGTGACCTGTTCGTTGCAACAAATTGA
TAAGCAATGCTTTCTTATAATGCCAACTTTGTACAAGAAAGTTGGCAAAGCCTTGTCTTTGGTTTCTGAG
GCCTCCTGAGCCCTTCTGTACTGGGAGACCGCACTCCAGAGTCTGCAGAGGAGACCACCCCGTAGTCGAA
GGTATCTTAGATCTTCCTTAGTGATCTCATTAAGAATATCCGAAAGTGTATAACCCTCTTCAACAATCTT
TTCAATTGTCTTTGCATCAGCTCCTTGCAGCCGCAACCAGTCTATAAGCTCTTTATCTGTTCTCTGCCCG
TAGGGGCCTGCTGGGTTCTCTGTAATACAATTCGATTTTAATTTTAACTGAAGGTGATACAATTCTTGAG
TTTTCTGTTCTAGAGTTTGCCGCAGAAGATTCTGGTACTCTCTCTCTTTTTCAACTAGGTGTTCCAAAAG
TCTGTTGGTCTCCTGTCTGAGCTCACCCAGCTGGAGGCTCAGGTGCTGCTGGTGGGGCTGGGCCTCCTGG
CCAGGTCCGGTGGCTGGGGGATAGCCCTCTTCCGCTTCATCCATGTCCTTATCTACCCCTTCAGTCTCAC
AGGTAGGCTCAAAGTGGGCTCGGAGCTCTGGGATGAGAATGGTGACCGCGGCCTGCACCGCTCGGCGGAT
GATGTTGTCCATCGCGAACATCCAGTGGGGCCTAATTAAGTGGTTCCTCAAAATTTTATTTACGCATCCT
GAAATCCGAACAGCACCAGGTGAATCTGACTGATGGACGAGCTG
