[The description below was written by a language model from this plasmid's Addgene catalogue record.]
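Description:
pDONR223-MAP3K15 is a Gateway entry clone built on the Invitrogen pDONR223 donor backbone (about 5 kb without insert), carrying the open reading frame of human MAP3K15, a MAP kinase kinase kinase also known as ASK3 and listed under the alternative name FLJ16518 protein. The insert is recorded as roughly 2.2 kb and was introduced by Gateway recombination, so in the finished clone the ORF is expected to sit between attL-type recombination sites ready for transfer. No feature table is provided to confirm individual elements. The plasmid is maintained in E. coli as a high-copy vector under spectinomycin selection, and the insert can be read from flanking M13 forward and reverse primer sites.

The vector has no role in expression: the record does not state any promoter driving the ORF in mammalian cells, and the depositors explicitly note that it should not be transfected directly. The ORF lacks a stop codon by design, so that recombination into a destination vector places it in frame with a C-terminal epitope tag of choice and a vector-supplied stop codon. The depositors point to a set of four companion lentiviral destination vectors (pLX301 to pLX304) for expressing such ORFs in mammalian cells.

The clone belongs to a kit of ORF clones, and the associated publication concerns resistance to RAF inhibition through MAP kinase pathway reactivation. This is consistent with use as a shuttle source of the MAP3K15 coding sequence for building tagged expression constructs for gain-of-function studies.
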