Addgene plasmid #23499: pDONR223-MAP3K15
Depositing lab: William Hahn & David Root. Depositing organization: Dana-Farber Cancer Institute. Publication: COT drives resistance to RAF inhibition through MAP kinase pathway reactivation. Johannessen CM, Boehm JS, Kim SY, Thomas SR, Wardwell L, Johnson LA, Emery CM, Stransky N, Cogdill AP, Barretina J, Caponigro G, Hieronymus H, Murray RR, Salehi-Ashtiani K, Hill DE, Vidal M, Zhao JJ, Yang X, Alkan O, Kim S, Harris JL, Wilson CJ, Myer VE, Finan PM, Root DE, Roberts TM, Golub T, Flaherty KT, Dummer R, Weber BL, Sellers WR, Schlegel R, Wargo JA, Hahn WC, Garraway LA. Nature. 2010 Dec 16;468(7326):968-72. doi: 10.1038/nature09627 PubMed 21107320.
Backbone
  Vector backbone: pDONR223
  Backbone manufacturer: Invitrogen
  Backbone size w/o insert (bp): 5005
  Vector type: Gateway Donor vector
Growth in bacteria
  Bacterial resistance: Spectinomycin, 50 μg/mL
  Growth temperature: 37°C
  Growth strain: DH5alpha
  Copy number: High Copy
Gene/Insert
  Gene/Insert name: MAP3K15 (alt name: FLJ16518 protein)
  Species: H. sapiens (human)
  Insert size (bp): 2246
  Entrez Gene: MAP3K15 (a.k.a. ASK3, bA723P2.3)
  Cloning method: Gateway Cloning
  Sequencing primers: 5′ M13pUC-fwd; 3′ M13rev
Terms and licenses: Academic/Nonprofit Terms; Industry Terms: Not Available to Industry
Depositor comments: The ORF has no Stop codon. This design enables easy recombination into a destination vector to add an epitope tag of choice and Stop codon to the ORF. Do NOT use this plasmid directly for transfections. A set of 4 custom lentiviral vectors is available ( pLX301 (http://www.addgene.org/25895/) , pLX302 (http://www.addgene.org/25896/) , pLX303 (http://www.addgene.org/25897/) , pLX304 (http://www.addgene.org/25890/) ) to be used to express these ORFs in mammalian cells. These plasmids are not included in the kit and must be ordered separately.
How to cite: pDONR223-MAP3K15 was a gift from William Hahn & David Root (Addgene plasmid # 23499 ; http://n2t.net/addgene:23499 ; RRID:Addgene_23499)
